Addgene plasmid #61799: pcDNA3.1(+) neo with Ywhag CDS
Purpose: pcDNA3.1(+) with full length mouse Ywhag CDS
Depositing lab: Judy Lieberman. Depositing organization: Boston Children's Hospital. Publication: miR-200 promotes the mesenchymal to epithelial transition by suppressing multiple members of the Zeb2 and Snail1 transcriptional repressor complexes. Perdigao-Henriques R, Petrocca F, Altschuler G, Thomas MP, Le MT, Tan SM, Hide W, Lieberman J. Oncogene. 2015 Mar 23. doi: 10.1038/onc.2015.69. PubMed 25798844.
Backbone
  Vector backbone: pcDNA3.1
  Backbone size w/o insert (bp): 6000
  Vector type: Mammalian Expression
  Selectable markers: Neomycin (select with G418)
Growth in bacteria
  Bacterial resistance: Ampicillin, 100 μg/mL
  Growth temperature: 37°C
  Growth strain: DH5alpha
  Copy number: High Copy
Gene/Insert
  Gene/Insert name: Ywhag CDS (alt name: 14-3-3 gamma)
  Species: M. musculus (mouse)
  Insert size (bp): 743
  Entrez Gene: Ywhag (a.k.a. 14-3-3gamma, D7Bwg1348e)
  Cloning method: Restriction Enzyme; 5′ cloning site NotI (not destroyed); 3′ cloning site XhoI (not destroyed)
  Sequencing primers: 5′ T7
Terms and licenses: Academic/Nonprofit Terms; Industry Terms: Not Available to Industry
How to cite: pcDNA3.1(+) neo with Ywhag CDS was a gift from Judy Lieberman (Addgene plasmid # 61799 ; http://n2t.net/addgene:61799 ; RRID:Addgene_61799)
