[The description below was written by a language model from this plasmid's Addgene catalogue record.]
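Description:
pcDNA3.1(+) neo with Ywhag CDS is a mammalian expression plasmid built on the pcDNA3.1 backbone (listed at about 6 kb without insert) that carries the full-length coding sequence of mouse Ywhag, the gene for the 14-3-3 gamma protein. The roughly 743 bp insert was placed in the multiple cloning site by restriction cloning between NotI at the 5′ end and XhoI at the 3′ end, and both sites remain intact, so the coding sequence can be excised or replaced. In bacteria the plasmid is maintained at high copy number under ampicillin selection. In mammalian cells a neomycin resistance marker allows G418 selection of stably transfected populations.

The record does not include a feature table and does not name the promoter. Vectors of the pcDNA3.1(+) family normally drive the insert from the CMV immediate-early promoter, with a downstream polyadenylation signal, and have a T7 promoter just upstream of the cloning site. This is consistent with T7 being listed as the 5′ sequencing primer. No epitope tag, fusion partner or reporter is recorded, so the construct appears to express the native, untagged protein, though this cannot be confirmed from the fields given.

14-3-3 proteins are adaptor proteins that bind phosphorylated partners and modulate signalling and transcriptional complexes. The plasmid is associated with a study of how miR-200 promotes the mesenchymal to epithelial transition by suppressing components of the Zeb2 and Snail1 repressor complexes. A CDS-only construct such as this is suited to transient or stable overexpression of Ywhag in cultured mammalian cells. The record does not state which experiments it was used for.
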