>Addgene plasmid #61799 | pcDNA3.1(+) neo with Ywhag CDS | addgene partial sequence | sequence record 104475 | CMV-F 5'-CGCAAATGGGCGGTAGGCGTG-3'
CTATATAAGCAGAGCTCTCTGGCTAACTAGAGAACCCACTGCTTACTGGCTTATCGAAATTAATACGACT
CACTATAGGGAGACCCAAGCTGGCTAGCGTTTAAACTTAAGCTTGGTACCGAGCTCGGATCCACTAGTCC
AGTGTGGTGGAATTCTGCAGATATCCAGCACAGTGGCGGCCGCAAGATGGTGGACCGCGAGCAACTGGTG
CAGAAAGCCCGGCTGGCCGAGCAGGCGGAGCGCTACGACGATATGGCCGCGGCCATGAAGAACGTGACCG
AGCTGAACGAACCACTGTCCAATGAGGAACGGAACCTCCTGTCGGTGGCCTACAAGAACGTGGTGGGGGC
TCGCCGCTCCTCCTGGAGGGTCATCAGCAGCATCGAGCAGAAGACGTCTGCGGACGGCAACGAGAAGAAG
ATCGAGATGGTCCGAGCCTACCGGGAGAAGATCGAGAAGGAGCTGGAGGCCGTGTGCCAGGACGTGCTGA
GCCTGCTGGACAACTACCTGATCAAGAACTGCAGCGAGACCCAGTACGAGAGCAAGGTGTTCTACCTGAA
GATGAAAGGGGACTATTACCGTTACCTGGCAGAAGTGGCCACCGGGGAGAAGAGGGCGACCGTGGTGGAG
TCGTCTGAGAAGGCCTACAGCGAAGCCCACGAGATCAGCAAGGAGCACATGCAGCCCACCCACCCCATCC
GGCTGGGCCTGGCGCTCAACTACTCGGTTTTCTACTATGAGATCCAGAACGCCCCGGAGCAAGCGTGCCA
CCTGGCCAAGACCGCCTTCGACGACGCCATCGCCGAGCTCGACACTCTGAACGAGGACTCCTACAAGGAC
TCCACTCTGATCATGCAGCTGCTCCGAGACAACCTCACGCTCTGGACGAGCGACCAGCAAGACGACGACG
GCGGTGAAGGCAACAACTAACTCGAGTCTAGAGGGCCCGTTTAAACCCGCTGATCAGCCTCGACTGTGCC
TTCTAGTTGCCAGCCATCTGTTGTTTGCCCCTCCCCCGTGCCTTCCTTGACCCTGGAAGGTGCCACTCCC
ACTGTCCTTTCCTAATAAAATGAGGAAATTGCATCGCATTGTCTGAGTAGGTGTCATTCTATTCTGG
