>Addgene plasmid #61799 | pcDNA3.1(+) neo with Ywhag CDS | addgene partial sequence | sequence record 104476 | SV40pro-F 5'-TATTTATGCAGAGGCCGAGG-3'
TTCCAGAAGTAGTGAGGAGGCTTTTTTGGAGGCCTAGGCTTTTGCAAAAAGCTCCCGGGAGCTTGTATAT
CCATTTTCGGATCTGATCAAGAGACAGGATGAGGATCGTTTCGCATGATTGAACAAGATGGATTGCACGC
AGGTTCTCCGGCCGCTTGGGTGGAGAGGCTATTCGGCTATGACTGGGCACAACAGACAATCGGCTGCTCT
GATGCCGCCGTGTTCCGGCTGTCAGCGCAGGGGCGCCCGGTTCTTTTTGTCAAGACCGACCTGTCCGGTG
CCCTGAATGAACTGCAGGACGAGGCAGCGCGGCTATCGTGGCTGGCCACGACGGGCGTTCCTTGCGCAGC
TGTGCTCGACGTTGTCACTGAAGCGGGAAGGGACTGGCTGCTATTGGGCGAAGTGCCGGGGCAGGATCTC
CTGTCATCTCACCTTGCTCCTGCCGAGAAAGTATCCATCATGGCTGATGCAATGCGGCGGCTGCATACGC
TTGATCCGGCTACCTGCCCATTCGACCACCAAGCGAAACATCGCATCGAGCGAGCACGTACTCGGATGGA
AGCCGGTCTTGTCGATCAGGATGATCTGGACGAAGAGCATCAGGGGCTCGCGCCAGCCGAACTGTTCGCC
AGGCTCAAGGCGCGCATGCCCGACGGCGAGGATCTCGTCGTGACCCATGGCGATGCCTGCTTGCCGAATA
TCATGGTGGAAAATGGCCGCTTTTCTGGATTCATCGACTGTGGCCGGCTGGGTGTGGCGGACCGCTATCA
GGACATAGCGTTGGCTACCCGTGATATTGCTGAAGAGCTTGGCGGCGAATGGGCTGACCGCTTCCTCGTG
CTTTACGGTATCGCCGCTCCCGATTCGCAGCGCATCGCCTTCTATCGCCTTCTTGACGAGTTCTTCTGAG
CGGGACTCTGGGGTTCGAAATGACCGACCAAGCGACGCCCAACCTGCCATCACGAGATTTCGATTCCACC
GCCGCCTTCTATGAAAGGTTGGGCTTCGGAATCGTTTTCCGGGACGCCGGCTGGATGATCCTCCAGCGCG
GG
